Addgene plasmid #75360: pmGFPS
Purpose: Fluorescent reporter
Depositing lab: Stefan Hohmann.
Backbone
  Vector backbone: YDp-H
  Backbone size w/o insert (bp): 3865
  Total vector size (bp): 4593
  Vector type: integrating vector
  Selectable markers: HIS3
Growth in bacteria
  Bacterial resistance: Ampicillin, 100 μg/mL
  Growth temperature: 37°C
  Growth strain: DH5alpha
  Copy number: Unknown
Gene/Insert
  Gene/Insert name: GFPmut3 (alt names: mGFP; monomeric GFP)
  Species: Synthetic
  Insert size (bp): 725
  Mutation: A206K, S65G, S72A
  Promoter: Lac
  Tag / fusion protein: HIS3 (from parental YDp-H) (C terminal on backbone)
  Cloning method: Restriction Enzyme; 5′ cloning site EcoR1 (unknown if destroyed); 3′ cloning site Sma1 (unknown if destroyed)
  Sequencing primers: 5′ CTGCAAGGCGATTAAG
Resource information
  A portion of this plasmid was derived from a plasmid made by: GFPmut3 sequence was obtained from A. Badrinarayanan, Department of Biochemistry, University of Oxford, UK
Terms and licenses: Academic/Nonprofit Terms; Industry Terms: Not Available to Industry
How to cite: pmGFPS was a gift from Stefan Hohmann (Addgene plasmid # 75360)
