[The description below was written by a language model from this plasmid's Addgene catalogue record and pLannotate feature annotations shown in this document.]
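Description:
pmGFPS is a yeast integrating vector built on the YDp-H backbone, carrying a monomeric GFP coding sequence next to the Saccharomyces cerevisiae HIS3 marker. It has no yeast replication origin or centromere among its annotated features, consistent with its catalogue classification as an integrating vector. In E. coli it is propagated through a high-copy ColE1/pUC-type origin and selected with ampicillin via the β-lactamase gene and its native promoter. Short remnants of rop, bom, lacI and lacZα reflect its pUC/pBR322-derived ancestry.

The roughly 725 bp insert is GFPmut3, an Aequorea victoria GFP variant, carrying S65G and S72A together with A206K. GFPmut3 is described as a weak dimer, and A206K is the substitution commonly used to make GFP monomeric, matching the alternative names mGFP and monomeric GFP. It was cloned by restriction between EcoRI and SmaI sites. Immediately downstream lies the HIS3 promoter and HIS3 open reading frame (imidazoleglycerol-phosphate dehydratase), which complements histidine auxotrophy in yeast.

The record lists "Lac" as the promoter, but the annotated lac promoter, operator and CAP site sit on the opposite strand beyond HIS3 and read back towards it, so they do not obviously drive GFP. No yeast promoter is annotated upstream of the GFP sequence. This promoterless GFP–HIS3 arrangement would suit use as a cassette source for fusing GFP to the C terminus of chromosomal genes with HIS3 selection, although the record states the purpose only as a fluorescent reporter and does not spell out this application. The catalogue's listing of HIS3 as a "tag" appears to refer to the adjacent marker rather than a translational fusion.
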