Features (pLannotate 1.2.2; 13 found; start..end, strand, type, name):
     12..722     +  CDS            GFPmut3: GFPmut3 is a basic (constitutively fluorescent) green fluorescent protein published in 1996, derived from Aequorea victoria. It is reported to be a very rapidly-maturing weak dimer.
    863..1050    +  promoter       HIS3 promoter: S. cerevisiae HIS3
   1051..1713    +  CDS            HIS3: imidazoleglycerol-phosphate dehydratase, required for histidine biosynthesis; S. cerevisiae HIS3; yeast auxotrophic marker
   2001..2017    -  protein_bind   lac operator: The lac repressor binds to the lac operator to inhibit transcription in E. coli. This inhibition can be relieved by adding lactose or isopropyl-β-D-thiogalactopyranoside (IPTG). lac repressor encoded by lacI
   2025..2055    -  promoter       lac promoter: promoter for the E. coli lac operon
   2070..2091    -  protein_bind   CAP binding site: CAP binding activates transcription in the presence of cAMP. E. coli catabolite activator protein
   2104..2196    -  CDS            lacI (fragment): lac repressor; lacI; The lac repressor binds to the lac operator to inhibit transcription in E. coli. This inhibition can be relieved by adding lactose or isopropyl-β-D-thiogalactopyranoside (IPTG).
   2379..2967    -  rep_origin     ori: high-copy-number ColE1/pMB1/pBR322/pUC origin of replication
   3138..3998    -  CDS            AmpR: β-lactamase; bla; confers resistance to ampicillin, carbenicillin, and related antibiotics
   3999..4103    -  promoter       AmpR promoter: bla
   4198..4233    +  CDS            rop (fragment): Rop protein, which maintains plasmids at low copy number; rop
   4335..4434    +  misc_feature   bom (fragment): basis of mobility region from pBR322
   4440..4       -  CDS            lacZα (fragment) (across the origin): LacZα fragment of β-galactosidase; lacZ fragment
>Addgene plasmid #75360 | pmGFPS | depositor full sequence | sequence record 142658 | GFPmut3 sequence (A206K, S65G, S72A) inserted into yDp-H
GAATTCGTGGCAGTAAAGGAGAAGAACTTTTCACTGGAGTTGTCCCAATTCTTGTTGAATTAGATGGTGA
TGTTAATGGGCACAAATTTTCTGTCAGTGGAGAGGGTGAAGGTGATGCAACATACGGAAAACTTACCCTT
AAATTTATTTGCACTACTGGAAAACTACCTGTTCCATGGCCAACACTTGTCACTACTTTCGGTTATGGTG
TTCAATGCTTTGCGAGATACCCAGATCATATGAAACAGCATGACTTTTTCAAGAGTGCCATGCCCGAAGG
TTATGTACAGGAAAGAACTATATTTTTCAAAGATGACGGGAACTACAAGACACGTGCTGAAGTCAAGTTT
GAAGGTGATACCCTTGTTAATAGAATCGAGTTAAAAGGTATTGATTTTAAAGAAGATGGAAACATTCTTG
GACACAAATTGGAATACAACTATAACTCACACAATGTATACATCATGGCAGACAAACAAAAGAATGGAAT
CAAAGTTAACTTCAAAATTAGACACAACATTGAAGATGGAAGCGTTCAACTAGCAGACCATTATCAACAA
AATACTCCAATTGGCGATGGCCCTGTCCTTTTACCAGACAACCATTACCTGTCCACACAATCTAAACTTT
CGAAAGATCCCAACGAAAAGAGAGACCACATGGTCCTTCTTGAGTTTGTAACAGCTGCTGGGATTACACA
TGGCATGGATGAACTATACAAATAACCCGGGCCGGGGATCCGGTGATTGATTGAGCAAGCTTAGGAGTCA
CTGCCAGGTATCGTTTGAACACGGCATTAGTCAGGGAAGTCATAACACAGTCCTTTCCCGCAATTTTCTT
TTTCTATTACTCTTGGCCTCCTCTAGTACACTCTATATTTTTTTATGCCTCGGTAATGATTTTCATTTTT
TTTTTTCCACCTAGCGGATGACTCTTTTTTTTTCTTAGCGATTGGCATTATCACATAATGAATTATACAT
TATATAAAGTAATGTGATTTCTTCGAAGAATATACTAAAAAATGAGCAGGCAAGATAAACGAAGGCAAAG
ATGACAGAGCAGAAAGCCCTAGTAAAGCGTATTACAAATGAAACCAAGATTCAGATTGCGATCTCTTTAA
AGGGTGGTCCCCTAGCGATAGAGCACTCGATCTTCCCAGAAAAAGAGGCAGAAGCAGTAGCAGAACAGGC
CACACAATCGCAAGTGATTAACGTCCACACAGGTATAGGGTTTCTGGACCATATGATACATGCTCTGGCC
AAGCATTCCGGCTGGTCGCTAATCGTTGAGTGCATTGGTGACTTACACATAGACGACCATCACACCACTG
AAGACTGCGGGATTGCTCTCGGTCAAGCTTTTAAAGAGGCCCTAGGGGCCGTGCGTGGAGTAAAAAGGTT
TGGATCAGGATTTGCGCCTTTGGATGAGGCACTTTCCAGAGCGGTGGTAGATCTTTCGAACAGGCCGTAC
GCAGTTGTCGAACTTGGTTTGCAAAGGGAGAAAGTAGGAGATCTCTCTTGCGAGATGATCCCGCATTTTC
TTGAAAGCTTTGCAGAGGCTAGCAGAATTACCCTCCACGTTGATTGTCTGCGAGGCAAGAATGATCATCA
CCGTAGTGAGAGTGCGTTCAAGGCTCTTGCGGTTGCCATAAGAGAAGCCACCTCGCCCAATGGTACCAAC
GATGTTCCCTCCACCAAAGGTGTTCTTATGTAGTGACACCGATTATTTAAAGCTGCAGCATACGATATAT
ATACATGTGTATATATGTATACCTATGAATGTCAGTAAGTATGTATACGAACAGTATGATACTGAAGATG
ACAAGGTAATGCATCATTCTATACGTGTCATTCTGAACGAGGCGCGCTTTCCTTTTTTCTTTTTGCTTTT
TCTTTTTTTTTCTCTTGAACTCGAAGCTTGCTCAATCAATCACCGGATCCGTCGACCTGCAGCCAAGCTA
GCTTGGCGTAATCATGGTCATAGCTGTTTCCTGTGTGAAATTGTTATCCGCTCACAATTCCACACAACAT
ACGAGCCGGAAGCATAAAGTGTAAAGCCTGGGGTGCCTAATGAGTGAGCTAACTCACATTAATTGCGTTG
CGCTCACTGCCCGCTTTCCAGTCGGGAAACCTGTCGTGCCAGCTGCATTAATGAATCGGCCAACGCGCGG
GGAGAGGCGGTTTGCGTATTGGGCGCTCTTCCGCTTCCTCGCTCACTGACTCGCTGCGCTCGGTCGTTCG
GCTGCGGCGAGCGGTATCAGCTCACTCAAAGGCGGTAATACGGTTATCCACAGAATCAGGGGATAACGCA
GGAAAGAACATGTGAGCAAAAGGCCAGCAAAAGGCCAGGAACCGTAAAAAGGCCGCGTTGCTGGCGTTTT
TCCATAGGCTCCGCCCCCCTGACGAGCATCACAAAAATCGACGCTCAAGTCAGAGGTGGCGAAACCCGAC
AGGACTATAAAGATACCAGGCGTTTCCCCCTGGAAGCTCCCTCGTGCGCTCTCCTGTTCCGACCCTGCCG
CTTACCGGATACCTGTCCGCCTTTCTCCCTTCGGGAAGCGTGGCGCTTTCTCATAGCTCACGCTGTAGGT
ATCTCAGTTCGGTGTAGGTCGTTCGCTCCAAGCTGGGCTGTGTGCACGAACCCCCCGTTCAGCCCGACCG
CTGCGCCTTATCCGGTAACTATCGTCTTGAGTCCAACCCGGTAAGACACGACTTATCGCCACTGGCAGCA
GCCACTGGTAACAGGATTAGCAGAGCGAGGTATGTAGGCGGTGCTACAGAGTTCTTGAAGTGGTGGCCTA
ACTACGGCTACACTAGAAGGACAGTATTTGGTATCTGCGCTCTGCTGAAGCCAGTTACCTTCGGAAAAAG
AGTTGGTAGCTCTTGATCCGGCAAACAAACCACCGCTGGTAGCGGTGGTTTTTTTGTTTGCAAGCAGCAG
ATTACGCGCAGAAAAAAAGGATCTCAAGAAGATCCTTTGATCTTTTCTACGGGGTCTGACGCTCAGTGGA
ACGAAAACTCACGTTAAGGGATTTTGGTCATGAGATTATCAAAAAGGATCTTCACCTAGATCCTTTTAAA
TTAAAAATGAAGTTTTAAATCAATCTAAAGTATATATGAGTAAACTTGGTCTGACAGTTACCAATGCTTA
ATCAGTGAGGCACCTATCTCAGCGATCTGTCTATTTCGTTCATCCATAGTTGCCTGACTCCCCGTCGTGT
AGATAACTACGATACGGGAGGGCTTACCATCTGGCCCCAGTGCTGCAATGATACCGCGAGACCCACGCTC
ACCGGCTCCAGATTTATCAGCAATAAACCAGCCAGCCGGAAGGGCCGAGCGCAGAAGTGGTCCTGCAACT
TTATCCGCCTCCATCCAGTCTATTAATTGTTGCCGGGAAGCTAGAGTAAGTAGTTCGCCAGTTAATAGTT
TGCGCAACGTTGTTGCCATTGCTACAGGCATCGTGGTGTCACGCTCGTCGTTTGGTATGGCTTCATTCAG
CTCCGGTTCCCAACGATCAAGGCGAGTTACATGATCCCCCATGTTGTGCAAAAAAGCGGTTAGCTCCTTC
GGTCCTCCGATCGTTGTCAGAAGTAAGTTGGCCGCAGTGTTATCACTCATGGTTATGGCAGCACTGCATA
ATTCTCTTACTGTCATGCCATCCGTAAGATGCTTTTCTGTGACTGGTGAGTACTCAACCAAGTCATTCTG
AGAATAGTGTATGCGGCGACCGAGTTGCTCTTGCCCGGCGTCAATACGGGATAATACCGCGCCACATAGC
AGAACTTTAAAAGTGCTCATCATTGGAAAACGTTCTTCGGGGCGAAAACTCTCAAGGATCTTACCGCTGT
TGAGATCCAGTTCGATGTAACCCACTCGTGCACCCAACTGATCTTCAGCATCTTTTACTTTCACCAGCGT
TTCTGGGTGAGCAAAAACAGGAAGGCAAAATGCCGCAAAAAAGGGAATAAGGGCGACACGGAAATGTTGA
ATACTCATACTCTTCCTTTTTCAATATTATTGAAGCATTTATCAGGGTTATTGTCTCATGAGCGGATACA
TATTTGAATGTATTTAGAAAAATAAACAAATAGGGGTTCCGCGCACATTTCCCCGAAAAGTGCCACCTGA
CGTCTAAGAAACCATTATTATCATGACATTAACCTATAAAAATAGGCGTATCACGAGGCCCTTTCGTCTC
GCGCGTTTCGGTGATGACGGTGAAAACCTCTGACACATGCAGCTCCCGGAGACGGTCACAGCTTGTCTGT
AAGCGGATGCCGGGAGCAGACAAGCCCGTCAGGGCGCGTCAGCGGGTGTTGGCGGGTGTCGGGGCTGGCT
TAACTATGCGGCATCAGAGCAGATTGTACTGAGAGTGCACCATATGCGGTGTGAAATACCGCACAGATGC
GTAAGGAGAAAATACCGCATCAGGCGCCATTCGCCATTCAGGCTGCGCAACTGTTGGGAAGGGCGATCGG
TGCGGGCCTCTTCGCTATTACGCCAGCTGGCGAAAGGGGGATGTGCTGCAAGGCGATTAAGTTGGGTAAC
GCCAGGGTTTTCCCAGTCACGACGTTGTAAAACGACGGCCAGT
